Addgene plasmid #236111: ultra CAST
Purpose: (Empty Backbone) Encodes sfGFP BbsI dropout for cloning in guide RNA sequence, encodes mScarlet BsmBI/BsaI dropout for cloning in cargo sequence
Depositing lab: Jeffrey Barrick. Depositing organization: University of Texas at Austin. Publication: UltraCAST: A Flexible All-In-One Suicide Vector for Modifying Bacterial Genomes Using a CRISPR-Associated Transposon. VanDieren AJ, Barrick JE. MicroPubl Biol. 2025 Aug 2;2025:10.17912/micropub.biology.001721. doi: 10.17912/micropub.biology.001721. eCollection 2025. PubMed 40827214.
Backbone
  Vector backbone: R6K
Growth in bacteria
  Bacterial resistance: Ampicillin, 100 μg/mL
  Growth temperature: 37°C
  Growth strain: Pir1
  Copy number: Low Copy
Terms and licenses: Academic/Nonprofit Terms; Industry Terms: Not Available to Industry
How to cite: ultra CAST was a gift from Jeffrey Barrick (Addgene plasmid # 236111 ; http://n2t.net/addgene:236111 ; RRID:Addgene_236111)
