[The description below was written by a language model from this plasmid's Addgene catalogue record and pLannotate feature annotations shown in this document.]
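Description:
ultra CAST is a 14.3 kb empty-backbone, all-in-one suicide vector for modifying bacterial genomes with a CRISPR-associated transposon (CAST). It replicates from the R6K γ origin, which requires the pi initiator protein supplied in trans. The plasmid is therefore maintained at low copy in pir+ E. coli hosts such as Pir1 and cannot persist in recipients that lack pi. An incP oriT allows it to be mobilised by conjugation from a suitable donor into target bacteria. Selection is by ampicillin through β-lactamase expressed from its native bla promoter. The annotation also picks up short fragments of a ColE1-type origin, rop, bom and lacZα. These appear to be remnants of earlier cloning vectors rather than functional elements.

The vector carries two fluorescent dropout cassettes that serve as visual screens during cloning. A superfolder GFP gene downstream of the constitutive J23119 promoter is flanked by BbsI sites and is replaced by the guide RNA spacer sequence. An mScarlet-I cassette, bounded by rrnB T1 and T7Te terminators, is excised with BsmBI or BsaI and replaced by the cargo to be transposed. Correct clones therefore lose green or red fluorescence respectively. Additional rrnB T1/T2 and T7 terminators insulate the transcription units.

A region of roughly 8.4 kb between the T7 terminator and sfGFP has no annotated features. It presumably holds the CAST machinery implied by the "all-in-one" description, but the record does not identify the specific genes, the transposon ends or the promoter driving them. Once loaded with a guide and cargo, the plasmid is intended for RNA-guided insertion of the cargo into a recipient's chromosome, followed by loss of the non-replicating vector.
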