Features (pLannotate 1.2.2; 18 found; start..end, strand, type, name):
    146..378     -  rep_origin     ori (fragment): high-copy-number ColE1/pMB1/pBR322/pUC origin of replication
    549..1409    -  CDS            AmpR: β-lactamase; bla; confers resistance to ampicillin, carbenicillin, and related antibiotics
   1410..1514    -  promoter       AmpR promoter: bla
   1609..1644    +  CDS            rop (fragment): Rop protein, which maintains plasmids at low copy number; rop
   1746..1845    +  misc_feature   bom (fragment): basis of mobility region from pBR322
   1851..2006    -  CDS            lacZα (fragment): LacZα fragment of β-galactosidase; lacZ fragment
   2106..2141    +  CDS            rop (fragment): Rop protein, which maintains plasmids at low copy number; rop
   2158..2194    -  CDS            lacZα (fragment): LacZα fragment of β-galactosidase; lacZ fragment
   2406..2492    +  terminator     rrnB T1 terminator: Escherichia coli rrnB; transcription terminator T1 from the E. coli rrnB gene
   2584..2611    +  terminator     rrnB T2 terminator: transcription terminator T2 from the E. coli rrnB gene
   2878..2905    -  terminator     T7Te terminator: phage T7 early transcription terminator
   2921..2992    -  terminator     rrnB T1 terminator: transcription terminator T1 from the E. coli rrnB gene
   3013..3708    -  CDS            mScarlet-I: mScarlet-I is a basic (constitutively fluorescent) red fluorescent protein published in 2016, derived from synthetic construct. It is reported to be a rapidly-maturing monomer with moderate acid sensitivity.
   4307..4354    -  terminator     T7 terminator: transcription terminator for bacteriophage T7 RNA polymerase
  12776..13489   -  CDS            superfolder GFP: GFP variant that folds robustly even when fused to poorly folded proteins (Pédelacq et al., 2006)
  13587..13621   -  promoter       J23119 promoter: bacterial promoter (Registry of Standard Biological Parts BBa J23119)
  13881..13989   +  oriT           oriT: incP origin of transfer
  14021..140     +  rep_origin     R6K γ ori (across the origin): γ replication origin from E. coli plasmid R6K; requires the R6K initiator protein pi for replication
>Addgene plasmid #236111 | ultra CAST | addgene full sequence | sequence record 477916 | Addgene NGS Result
AAAAAAAAGAATATATAAGGCTTTTAAAGCTTTTAAGGTTTAACGGTTGTGGACAACAAGCCAGGGATGT
AACGCACTGAGAAGCCCTTAGAGCCTCTCAAAGCAATTTTGAGTGACACAGGAACACTTAACGGCTGACA
ACCGGCTGGTAACAGGATTAGCAGAGCGAGGTATGTAGGCGGTGCTACAGAGTTCTTGAAGTGGTGGCCT
AACTACGGCTACACTAGAAGAACAGTATTTGGTATCTGCGCTCTGCTGAAGCCAGTTACCTTCGGAAAAA
GAGTTGGTAGCTCTTGATCCGGCAAACAAACCACCGCTGGTAGCGGTGGTTTTTTTGTTTGCAAGCAGCA
GATTACGCGCAGAAAAAAAGGATCTCAAGAAGATCCTTTGATCTTTTCTACGGGGTCTGACGCTCAGTGG
AACGAAAACTCACGTTAAGGGATTTTGGTCATGAGATTATCAAAAAGGATCTTCACCTAGATCCTTTTAA
ATTAAAAATGAAGTTTTAAATCAATCTAAAGTATATATGAGTAAACTTGGTCTGACAGTTACCAATGCTT
AATCAGTGAGGCACCTATCTCAGCGATCTGTCTATTTCGTTCATCCATAGTTGCCTGACTCCCCGTCGTG
TAGATAACTACGATACGGGAGGGCTTACCATCTGGCCCCAGTGCTGCAATGATACCGCGAGAGCCACGCT
CACCGGCTCCAGATTTATCAGCAATAAACCAGCCAGCCGGAAGGGCCGAGCGCAGAAGTGGTCCTGCAAC
TTTATCCGCCTCCATCCAGTCTATTAATTGTTGCCGGGAAGCTAGAGTAAGTAGTTCGCCAGTTAATAGT
TTGCGCAACGTTGTTGCCATTGCTACAGGCATCGTGGTGTCACGCTCGTCGTTTGGTATGGCTTCATTCA
GCTCCGGTTCCCAACGATCAAGGCGAGTTACATGATCCCCCATGTTGTGCAAAAAAGCGGTTAGCTCCTT
CGGTCCTCCGATCGTTGTCAGAAGTAAGTTGGCCGCAGTGTTATCACTCATGGTTATGGCAGCACTGCAT
AATTCTCTTACTGTCATGCCATCCGTAAGATGCTTTTCTGTGACTGGTGAGTACTCAACCAAGTCATTCT
GAGAATAGTGTATGCGGCGACCGAGTTGCTCTTGCCCGGCGTCAATACGGGATAATACCGCGCCACATAG
CAGAACTTTAAAAGTGCTCATCATTGGAAAACGTTCTTCGGGGCGAAAACTCTCAAGGATCTTACCGCTG
TTGAGATCCAGTTCGATGTAACCCACTCGTGCACCCAACTGATCTTCAGCATCTTTTACTTTCACCAGCG
TTTCTGGGTGAGCAAAAACAGGAAGGCAAAATGCCGCAAAAAAGGGAATAAGGGCGACACGGAAATGTTG
AATACTCATACTCTTCCTTTTTCAATATTATTGAAGCATTTATCAGGGTTATTGTCTCATGAGCGGATAC
ATATTTGAATGTATTTAGAAAAATAAACAAATAGGGGTTCCGCGCACATTTCCCCGAAAAGTGCCACCTG
ACGTCTAAGAAACCATTATTATCATGACATTAACCTATAAAAATAGGCGTATCACGAGGCCCTTTCCTCT
CGCGCGTTTCGGTGATGACGGTGAAAACCTCTGACACATGCAGCTCCCGGACACGGTCACAGCTTGTCTG
TAAGCGGATGCCGGGAGCAGACAAGCCCGTCAGGGCGCGTCAGCGGGTGTTGGCGGGTGTCGGGGCTGGC
TTAACTATGCGGCATCAGAGCAGATTGTACTGAGAGTGCACCATATGCGGTGTGAAATACCGCACAGATG
CGTAAGGAGAAAATACCGCATCAGGCGCCATTCGCCATTCAGGCTGCGCAACTGTTGGGAAGGGCGATCG
GTGCGGGCCTCTTCGCTATTACGCCAGCTGGCGAAAGGGGGATGTGCTGCAAGGCGATTAAGTTGGGTAA
CGCCAGGGTTTTCCCAGTCACGACGTTGTAAAACGACGGCCAGTGATCATACACATTTCCCCGAAAAGTG
CCACCTGACGTCTAAGAAACCATTATTATCATGACATTAACCTATAAAAATAGGCGTATCACGAGGCCCT
TTAGTCTCGCGCGTTTCGGTGATGACGGTGAAAACCTCTGACACATGCAGCTCCCGGTCCCAGTCACGAC
GTTGTAAAACGACGGCCAGTGAATTCGAGCTCGGTACCTGTTGATGCAACCATAAAGTGATATTTAATAA
TTATTTATAATCAGCAACTTAACCACAAAACAACCATATATTGATATCTCACAAAACAACCATAAGTTGA
TATTTTTGTGAATCGAGTATTTCAGCAAAACTACTGCAGTAAGGACTCTAGAAGGGCACCAATAACTGCC
TTAAAAAAAGCAGCTATGCCGGTCCCAAATAAAATGAAAGGCTCAGTCGAAAGACTGGGCCTTTCGTTTT
ATCTGTTGTTTGTCGGTGAACGCTCTCCTGAGTAGGACAAATCCGCCGGGAGCGGATTTGAACGTTGCGA
AGCAACGGCCCGGAGGGTGGCGGGCAGGACGCCCGCCATAAACTGCCAGGCATCAAATTAAGCAGAAGGC
CATCCTGACGGATGGCCTTTTTGCGTGGCCAGTGCCAAGCTTGCATGCAGATTGCAGCATTACACGTCTT
GAGCGATTGTGTAGGCTGGAGCTGCTTCGCGTAACATCTCTGTAACTGCTTGAGACGTGGACTGTTGTGA
TATGCCATATATGCAGTGGTGTTCGCCGGCGCTGGTTCCGGCTGTCTTGCTTAGTTGTGAGTCGCCAGGC
AGTCATCGGTATGATCTGTACATGATTCGTCAGTGTGAGCACCACTGACGAGCAGATTTCCAGCTGAGAC
CTATAAACGCAGAAAGGCCCACCCGAAGGTGAGCCAGTGTGACTCTAGTAGAGAGCGTTCACCGACAAAC
AACAGATAAAACGAAAGGCCCAGTCTTTCGACTGAGCCTTTCGTTTTATTTGATGCCTGGAGATCCTTAT
TATTTATACAGTTCGTCCATTCCACCAGTCGAATGACGGCCTTCTGAGCGCTCATACTGTTCGACAACTG
TGTAATCCTCGTTATGTGAGGTGATGTCTAACTTACGGTCAACGTTATAAGCTCCAGGCATTTGGACGGG
CTTCTTTGCTTTATAAGTGGTCTTGAAGTCAGCTAAATAGCGACCACCATCCTTAAGACGTAACGCCATC
TTGATGTCTCCTTTTAAGACACCGTCCTCAGGGTATAAACGCTCTGTACTAGCCTCCCAACCCATTGTTT
TTTTCTGCATTACAGGTCCGTCAGGGGGAAAGTTGGTGCCGCGCAGCTTTACCTTGTAAATCAGGGTTCC
ATCTTCTAATGAAGTGTCCTGGGTCACAGTCACAGCGCCACCATCTTCAAAGTTCATCACGCGTTCCCAT
TTAAAGCCTTCGGGGAAAGATTGTTTGTAATAGTCTGGGATGTCAGCGGGATGTTTGATGAACGCGCGGC
TGCCGTACATAAACTGCGGGCTCAGAATGTCCCACGAAAATGGCAGAGGTCCTCCTTTTGTAACCTTTAA
CTTTGCAGTTTGAGTGCCCTCGTAGGGGCGTCCTTCACCTTCACCTTCAATCTCGAACTCATGTCCGTTC
ATGGAACCTTCCATATGCACTTTGAAGCGCATAAACTCTTTAATTACAGCTTCTCCTTTACTGACCATCT
AGTATTTCTCCTCTTTCTCTAGTAGCTAAGATCCGAACCTGCCGTTTCTTGAGTTGCCGCGATGTTAAGA
AAACATTCATAAATTAAATGTGAATTGCCGCACACATTATTAAATAAGATTTACAAAATGTTCAAAATGA
CGCATGAAATCACGTTTCACTTTCGGTCTCACGTTGTATTGCGACGAATTGCCACGTTGTCGCAGTGTCT
GTACTGTGGGTTAATGTCTGTGATCGCCGTCGTGAGTTCGTGTCATCCGCGCATGATTCAGATGGTCCTG
GAGATCGTTGCTTGTACCGGCTGTTTGTGGCTCTACCACGTCTCATCAGTCTAGATTCTCATTTTCGCCA
AAAGTTGGCCCAGGGCTTCCCGGTATCAACAGGGACACCAGGATTTATTTATTCTGCGAAGTGATCTTCC
GTCACACCACTGGCCGTCGACAGGATCCCCGGAAATGACCTCGAGGAAAATGTCGTAAACTTACTGAAGT
TTAGACCATGAAGAGGCAATATCAATTTATGGGTGTGATAATTATCAATTTATGGGTGTAATTATCATTT
TATGGTTGTATCAACAACAAATGCCTGAGGTTTCAGCAAAAAACCCCTCAAGACCCGTTTAGAGGCCCCA
AGGGGTTATGCTAGTTATTGCTCAGCGGTGGCAGCAGCGCAGCAGCCTAGGTTATTCGAAAAAGTTTTTA
TTTCTACCTGGTTTACTCACTCTCGGGGTTGAATGTCTCAAATAGTCCTCCCAACCAATATCTTTTGGTG
GCGGTCGTAACATATCTTCTGTTACCTCAACACCCTCCTCAAAAGGATTTTTCCATGAGTTGGGTTTATC
GCCCGATGTCAACTTCGATGCAAAAACGAAATCTTCTTCGGTTATCGTTTCATGCTGATTATCAATTGCT
TCGATAGATGCTTGATAAATAAGGTTTCTCAACGAACGCATGTTTCCCTGAGAGAATGCATACAATTTTT
TCTGCAAACTTTCGTTGGCTAAGCCAGCCTGTTTTTCAAAAGGTAGGGCTTTATCAAGGTATTCCAAAAA
AGTTTTAAATACACCTCTACCTCCCTGGTAGCTAAAGGGGCGCAGTTCAACCTGAATGGAAAATCGCCCG
TGAAGTTGCGAGTTTGCTTGCAGTACAACTTTTGAGTATGGCATACCAAATATAACAATTGGACATTTCG
TTTTGTTAAGTATCATTTTTAGCCAATTACCTACTTGGGTAAGAACCCGATTTGACCTTTCTTCCACCAA
ATGTTGGAACTCATCGATAATAATCAGCTTCACGCCGACCGCAGGGATTAATTCAGTCAGTCTTTTCGTC
AATCTAGCTAAGTCAGTTTCATAAAGTGCTAGCGGGTCACCCATTTCAACCAGCAATTCCCTTGCTGCAT
CTACTGGCTTCGCATTGTCTGGCAACTCAATATGCAAAACCGGTATTATATCGCCCCCGGCTTCGGACTC
TCTTCTGTTTTGATTTAAGTATTTCTTGATGACGGTCGTTTTACCTACACCCGAAGCACCATAGACCATC
ATGCATGTAGGCTCAGACTCTAGGTCTGATAGATCTCTACATCTATCCATGTAACTCAAGATTTTCCTAA
CGCTCGGTGTGGATACAAATGCCCTTTTAGCTCTTGATATACGAGCCTCACGCGTTTCACTCATTTGACG
ATTTCTCAGACATAATCAATATCCCAATCGTCATTATCTGCACTAACGATTTCATCTTCATGTTTTTGTA
TCGAGGCCGGGTTCGCATTACTGATTGACTTAGCCCTTGCGCTATTCTCTTGATGCCTAGCGCCACGCCT
CCGAGCTCTGATTTTGTTAGTCTTAACAATTGAACGATCTGCGATTTCTTCAATTTTTATTTCTGCATCA
ATTTCCTTGTCCTCATCATATTCTGCTGAATTTAGTTCTGCTTGATATTTCATGTTATATTTATGTTGCC
AAAGTGATACTCTACTTGCATATTCGTAGTCAATCGCATTAACTGTAAAGTACTCATTCATATCCTCATC
CAACACCCAAATAACTGCCATACACTCAGGGTTATACTTGAACTGAACTTTATGGTTTCCTTTCTTCCCT
CTATATTCAGCTAAACGGTCATTGCTATAACTCAGTTCTTTGTAGACAGTTATCCCTACTTTAGTAAGTT
GTTTGTAATCAACAATAGCAAATTTAAAGTCTAATTCGTCTTTAGAACCAGAGAACTCCTCTGGTTCCCA
TTCTTGACAACCCTTTTTCCACGCAACATTAGGACAATTAGTGCCTCTCTGATTGGGTTTTTTATGATAA
ATATCCACCAACCAAATTAAGTAAATTTCTCTAATCTCATTGAGTGTAAGGGTAGCTTCTCCCACAGAGT
CGTACCCTTCTCTTTGAAGGTACTGGCTGAAGGATTTCCCAGGTAAATCGTCTAACAGAGAAGTATTAAT
AGTCCCGTAGTTACGTTCAACATGAGGTTTGTTGTCGGGCGTTTCAACTTTATTTTGATGCACATTGATC
AATAGTGATTCACATGCTTGATCAAATGCTTTCGACAAAAACTCTTTACCATTATCAGTTACGAGTAGGT
CTGGGATGCCATAACATAGCCATTCATTCTCGATCGATTCATACGAGGAGATTAAGTCATCTTTGCGTTG
TATTGCATTCTTAAGTGCAAGGGAAACCGACACATAGCTAGGAGGCTCGAAACCTAAATAAAAACCGATT
ACAGCTTTACTGTAACAATCAACCAATTGAGTAAGCCAAGGTCGGCCCAATGGGATTCGATACTCTTCGT
GTACTGCAAAAAGGTCAACGACAGTGTGATCTATTTCAACCCTCTCTAGCACGCTAGACGTGAGGATCTT
TTTTCCCATTCGGCGAAACTCTCTCTTAGCTACTCTCTCCCCTTTCCCTGCGGCTAATAACTCAAATGGG
GTTTTCTTTTTTACTCGCTTTCTTACAGATTCGTACTTAGGATACGTGTATTTCGTTCCATGAGTTAGAT
TGTATTGACGAACTTTTCGTCGAACACGTTTATATGCAGAGCTAACATTGACTTTTCGTCCAGATATAAC
TCTTTCAACTGCCTGTTCCATAATAGAATCAACAACTGTTGACACTTTTGTCTCTCTATTACCTCTATCC
TTGATATTAGGTGCTAAGCTAATGGGGTTGTAGTCTGATTTTCGAAAAGCAAGCCACCATCGATATATCG
TTATTGCACTGGGTATTTTTCTACTATAGTTTTGCTGTAGCTCTACACGATGTGGTTCAATTGATTTGGC
CACAATGGTTTCGCACTTTCGCGCTAAAAAGCGAAGAATGCTTAATCGGAAATTAATCTCTACCGCAATT
GTTTCGGGAAATGCTGATATATCTTGATACGTAACACTTTCTAGACAATTAGCGCTAGAGACAAGCTCTA
TCGATTCAAGCGTATCTTGGGAAGAGACTGCTTTTCTATGGAAACTTGAGAACCCTTTCTTAGCCATAAC
TGGCCAACTCAAATCGAGATTCAAGAGATAGAGGCTTATCCAAACGTGTATCGAGTAAACACCTTGACAG
CAAATCGCACAAAATTGGTAAAACAGTTCGGCCTTTTAAACCCAACTGTTCTCCCAAGCATCTTGCAGAT
TGGGCGCCATTGTACTTTATTATTTTTAAGAGAGAGTTATGTACGTTATTCAGCTCATCTTTCGAAGCAT
AACGATGCATGCGCTTAAGATTATTTAATACAACCGTATCCCTAATATCACTCTCTTCAACAAGCTCCAA
TTCTAGCCCTAGTTCAGTTGCTGCTTTTACTTTCGCCTCCCATTCAACATCAAAATCAGGTTTGTTCTTA
GCATAAGCTGACTTTACTTCATATAGAACAAACTCGTTGGTATCAAATTGAACTAGAAAGTCAGGAACAT
AGGAGTGAGACTGACCATTGAGATAATATAAAAATCGAATCGGTTGAGCGCAAAAGCGAACAATACTTGG
CTCAAAATCAAAGTGATAGCAGGCATCACACTCTAGAGTAGATTCTACCGTAATCCTCTTACTCATCTTT
ACACTGACATAACGATGAATGTTTTTTCCGCGAGATTTCGTTAGATTGCGAGCGGGAGTATGGAATGCAT
ACTCTAACGCCGAAGTCGTAATTGCTGAGGGCGTAGGTAAACTTGTCGCCATGGTATATCTCCTTATTAA
AGGTCAGATTAAGGGTACAGGCTGAAACGAGTTTTCTGAATTTGATAAGCCATAGCTACTAAAAATCGAG
TTCCCCTCACGGGGTTGCTCCGAGAGCATCCTGATATTGAGTCGAAAGTTGCGGTTCGTCTGTTTGCTGG
ACTCCCCAAGTGAGTGGTAGTGCGCTATTGCAGTATGCTCTTTTTGAGCAAAAGATGATGGGTCAAATTG
CTCGCCTCTAGATAGAGCACGTTTCTCCAGGCGTCTGATTTTCCTTGCCAGCCCTGCTGCTGTGAGCTTA
TCTATAGATTGACAGCGTCTAAAGGAAACGTATGTACAATCTTCTGGGACGAGAACAGTGTTGGATATAT
GAAAGTATTGAAGTTGTTCCATTTGGACGAAATAGTGTTGTTTAAGTAGTAAGTCGAGTTCTATCTTGTT
CTTGCTGACAAATGAAATCTTTTTTCCAACCGTTGCATCACACCAAAGCGGAAATGAAACGCCGATATTT
CGTGTCTCATACTGATAGTTAAATCCATGCAGAACGCGGAGACACTTTGCAGCCAGTGACTCGTTGTTGC
ACAACTCTGGCAGAAAGGTGATTGTCTTATAATACCATTTCACAGTCAGTCTCCTTTATGCTGGAACATC
CCACCCTTAATCAGGTTAGCCATTAAAAAGTGCATGTCGTTGATAGTTTCTTGAGCGGGAGTTTTGTTGG
CGCTCAACACTTCAATATAGTGCTCTGCTTGTTGTAATATCGAGAAAAAATCTTTTCCGGTAGACGGATG
ACGGTAGCAAGTGACATCTTCGCGATGAACCCCAAACCGTCCGACCCTTAGTGGCTCAGTGGCTTCAGGA
TACCAGTCGTCAATGGTTGCAATAGCTGCTCCCGTTTTAAAGGCCCCTAGTATTGGCGATCGTTCACCAT
CAATAGTTGTACTCTGAAAAACTCGACTGTTTTGAGTTTTAGATTTACTTTTACTGCCACTTTCTTTTTC
TGTGAAAACTTGGCTTGGCCGCACCATAGCATTCGTTGGCAAGTGCAAGGTGGCCCTGACTTCAAATATC
GCCAGCCCATCAGTACTAGAAAATGCGGTTTTGATCATTTCAACTATAGCAGACCAATTTTTATTATTTT
TAAAGTCTTGCCGTGAGGTGTAGTTAGTACGAATATCTTCAAATCCAACCTTTTCCCCGTTCCAAGGCCA
AGGTGTAAGTACAATGTTCCAGCAATAGGCTTTACGGGTATTTTTCCACAGCCATTTACCGTTGCAAATG
TTCATCAAATATCGGGTTGCTAGCTCAGTCCAGCCGATTTTCGTTTCGTAGAGCTCGACTAATTGCACTA
GCGTTTGTTTAACTTTGCTTGAGTTACACTTATATGGTTGACGTAGTTCAGAAGAAAACGACACGGAGAA
ACTGCATTCAATATGACTCGCACCGTATGGAACGTGGCAGAAATCAACTTGATGAGGGTTCCCTTGAGCT
AACGCCTCAGCGGTGGCACTTTTTATTGGTTGACCTGAGACATCATAGGCTAATGATGCCGCTTCCATTT
GCCCGAGCAGAGTACGAGAATTGTAGGTTAAAGGTGTTTTTCTATCATCGGGCCAGACGACAAAAAAACA
GACATCTGATGGGTCGATAGAGCGCTCATAGGCTAGATTTGTCGGTAGTTTCATCGTTGATACTTCTTGG
CTGTACCACTAGGTAGTTTTGATAGTTCTTTAGCGACCAAAAGATTGTGTTGGGATCAGTCTCTGAGCTA
AAGGTGATTGAGTTAATGAGTCCAATGATGCACTCGGCGATAGCGTGTTTGTAACCTCTGAGGGAGTTTG
GTTTATCTTTGGGCTCTTCTAACAAGTGGTAACCGACGCAGCTTGCCATGAGCTGATGGTCCTCTGTCAT
GGCTGCTAATAGATCACTTAGATTATTGTTTGACTGTGCGTAAAGTGATAACCACCTACCAGCTTCTATT
GGCAGAGATTCGATCGCTGTTTCTAATGTCGAGAATGAGTTGATATGTTTAAAGTCATCAATCGCAATTT
TTGCTGAACCCCGAGCCAATCGCTTTGGTAGTGATGTAACTAACGTATCTTGGTCAATATGTTGAGCAAA
GTTGGTGTTCAAAATAAGGCTAAATACGACATCACACTGCCAGTCATCCCGGGTCGCGGGAGCGGATATA
GTCCCGTCGCCTTTTTCCACAAACTCTGCTGTCAAACCTCGCTTCTCGACATGTAGTTGATGGACGCATA
TCGCAAAGGATTCAACACGAAACGATGAGGTGGTGCGATTTATATTCCGTTCAAATGCGTGAACGAAGCC
AAAGAAAGCTGTAAGTGATGGAATCCCCACCGTTACCGGGGAGCTTAAAGCTGTTGCGCCACAAACCCTG
ATATTCGGTAGGACTAAAAACGATCCATTAGTGTGTTGCTCACCATTATTGATTGAATTTGATAACTCTC
GTTTCAAAAGCTCAGTAAAGAGCTTGGTCATCGCTGGATCGTATGCAAAACGTTTTGTGGCTCCTAAGTA
AGATAGGTCATGATTCAAATGTTGGATAAGTATGTTCGAATCAAGGGTATGGTCTTGCATTGCAAACCAA
GATCTGACCATATTTTGAAGCTCGATTTTGTATTTTCTACGGAGTGCAATCCGAGAGTTTTCAGGTATGA
GGCTTTTGTTGAGGCGCTGGTACTGTTTTAATGACTGAACATGCTCTGACGTCAACCAACTTCGTTTACT
GTTTAATCGGTGATGAGGGGGGCTGGAAAACTTAGCGCCAGACTTTAACATTCTAAATGCGCCGCCACAT
GTCATCGCAGTGACCCCCATGTTGGTAGTTCGGCTAAACCGCGTTATCGCGCTATGCCGATTTTCATCTT
GGAGCCTCTGATGAAAGTGGCTTTGCATCGATAGCGATGCAACAGGAGAGAGTGAAATGTAGGATGTATC
ACTATCGGGGAGAGATATTTGAGTCAGGTAATTTGGTGCGAGTGTGACATTGATAGTCGTGAGAGTAATA
TCAGCTAGTTGTTTTGCCATTGCTTTGCAAGTTTTTTGAGAACAACCTAACTTTTTCAAAGTATTCCAAA
GTGGGTGATCTGCATCTTTAAGAAGCTCACCCAAACATGAGATCTCACCATCCCAACAAAACTCATTGGT
GAGGAATGCGCTTTTGTTGACGTATTTTGAATCATGGCTATATGACCAATGGTATGGTGGGATTTTTGAG
GACGAGAGTAGGAAACTCGGTAATTCACCCAGGGCTTGGGTTCGAATCACGCCTTCAGAACGTATATCCG
GGAATTTTGGGTTATGGCTTTGTCTGTAATTAACGCAATTTATGCAGCTAGCCCACCATTTTTCATCTCG
AAGTTTTTGCTTGCATTTGGCTCGATCGAGCAGGTCTTTCTGATCATCAGTCTTATCGGTTAAATTGACT
AATATCGTCAGTGCGTCAAGTTCATTACCATCAATTGCAATATGCGGTGTGAGTGGACGAAATGCTCTCT
TAAGTTCAGTTGTTAAGTCGTCAGGATTGGATGCGATTAGTTCTTTCAGAGTTTGCATTTACCACCTCGA
CACATAAAACGAACGGTTAAACTCATCGCTTTGGAACTCAGCTAACCAAAGACAGAAAATATCGCCGAAA
TGAAATAGATAATCGGTAACATCAAGAGGGCTGTTGGGCTTGCTTTTTCGATTTGGCTTCAAGATGCGTT
GTTCAACCATTGATGCAATCTGATCGAGGCTACAATTTAACATTACAGTCGCCTCTAACGCGTTCATTTT
GAGGTTGGCGATTAATCCCTTGTCTTGCCATAAACGATTTTCTAAATAGCAGAGAAGCTCACCAAGGATG
ATATTGTGTTGAAGATTCCGCTCAGGTAACCGAATTGAACCGAAAAACAATCGACCAAGAAGATCTTTTA
GTCGTAATTCAGACGTGCTGACAACAGCATGCTCAAGGTTGAACTCTACTTCATCTTCGATTATCGAGTG
GAATGACCTTGGCCAGTTTGAGAAAAATTGAACGAACGAAAAGTGATCGAACTCGCTATCTTTAATACCC
ATCCACCAATGAACTAAACCCCATCGGTAGCTTTTAGGAAGATTTGGCAGAGGTTTAGATTCATGACCAG
CAAGCCAGTTTGAAACAGTACACGCTGCCTCATGACCGTTCTCCCTGCTGGTTAAGGTGATAGGCTCCTT
GCATTTGCAGCAAATGCCCTTTAACCCAGATACTCGGTAGTCAAACTCCTTACCACAGCTACAAGTGGTA
ATTAAAGGTACGTTATGGCTGTGGCAGTATTCGTACCCCTGAAAGTGCCAAAGGTAGGAGGCGTAGCCAT
TTTCTCGCAGACACAAAGGACAGCAGGGGATGGAGTGCGTCCGTAGTAAACTGCGAGGAAAGACTTCTGC
ACCTCTAACAACCGCGCTAGTTGACGGCGAGTATTTCATGTTTGTTCTGTTAATTGCCAACCCAAGTAGC
TCTGGCGGTTCATTAAATGTCAATTGTGCAAGTTTCAGGAATGACGCAGTTCGTGCGCTGGAACTGTTTT
TAGCTGAGTATGGGTTTATCCGAGTTATATCAGTCGGAAAGGTTTGATAGCCATTATGGTCAATGTCTTG
AAGGAATCGTTTAGTGGCTTCTAGGAAGCGATGGACATCACCGTAGCCATTTTTGTTAGCCACTCGGATA
AAGAAACTTTCTAAACTTTCATCGCTGTAAGGTTTAGGTCTTTGCAAAAACATATGTATATCTCCTTCGC
TCGAATTCGGATCCAGGGATGTATATCTCCTTCGCTCGAATTCGGATCCAGGGATGTATATCTCCTTCGC
TCGAATTCGGATCCATAGGTCTTCATGCCTGGTCATTTGTACAGTTCATCCATACCATGCGTGATGCCCG
CTGCGGTTACGAACTCCAGCAGAACCATATGATCGCGTTTCTCGTTCGGATCTTTAGACAGAACGCTTTG
CGTGCTCAGATAGTGATTGTCTGGCAGCAGAACAGGACCATCACCGATTGGAGTGTTTTGCTGGTAGTGA
TCAGCCAGCTGCACGCTGCCATCCTCCACGTTGTGGCGAATTTTAAAATTCGCTTTAATGCCATTTTTTT
GTTTATCGGCGGTGATGTAAACATTGTGGCTGTTAAAATTGTATTCCAGCTTATGGCCCAGGATATTGCC
GTCCTCTTTAAAGTCAATGCCTTTCAGCTCAATGCGGTTTACCAGGGTATCGCCTTCAAATTTCACTTCC
GCACGCGTTTTGTACGTGCCGTCATCCTTAAAGGAAATCGTGCGTTCCTGCACATAGCCTTCCGGCATGG
CGGACTTGAAGAAGTCATGCTGCTTCATATGGTCCGGATAACGAGCAAAGCACTGAACACCATAAGTCAG
CGTCGTTACCAGAGTCGGCCAAGGAACCGGCAGTTTACCAGTAGTACAGATGAACTTCAGCGTCAGTTTA
CCATTAGTTGCGTCACCTTCACCCTCGCCACGCACGGAAAACTTATGACCGTTGACATCACCATCCAGTT
CCACCAGAATAGGGACGACACCAGTGAACAGCTCTTCGCCTTTACGCATCTAGTATTTCTCCTCTTTCTC
TAGTAGCTAAGATCCGAACCTGCCGTTTCTTGAGTTGCCGCGATGGAAGACTCGTTTGGTATATCTCCAC
GTCGACGCTAGTATTATACCTAGGACTGAGCTAGCTGTCAACCTCGCTCACTGACTCGCTGCGCTCGGTC
GTTCGGCTGCGGCGAGCGGTATCAGCTCACTCAAAGGCGGTAATACGGTTATCCACAGAATCAGGGGATA
ACGCAGGAAAGAACATTTAAGGTATACTTTCCGCTGCATAACCCTGCTTCGGGGTCATTATAGCGATTTT
TTCGGTATATCCATCCTTTTTCGCACGATATACAGGATTTTGCCAAAGGGTTCGTGTAGACTTTCCTTGG
TGTATCCAACGGCGTCAGCCGGGCAGGATAGGTGAAGTAGGCCCACCCGCGAGCGGGTGTTCCTTCTTCA
CTGTCCCTTATTCGCACCTGGCGGTGCTCAACGGGAATCCTGCTCTGCGAGGCTGGCCGATAAGCTCTGA
TAACGCAGGAAAGAACATGGGCAGTTCAACCTGTTGATAGTACGTACTAAGCTCTCATGTTTCACGTACT
AAGCTCTCAAGTTTAACGTACTAAGCTCTCATGTTTAACGAACTAAACCCTCATGGCTAACGTACTAAGC
TCTCATGGCTAACGTACTAAGCTCTCATGTTTCACGTACTAAGCTCTCATGTTTGAACAATAAAATTAAT
ATAAATCAGCAACTTAAATAGCCTCTAAGGTTTTAAGTTTTATAAG
